Addgene plasmid #240163: PB CRIV Gc Spike H6
Purpose: Plasmid for making PiggyBac stable cell line expressing Cristoli virus (CRIV) glycoprotein Gc spike with a C-terminal His6 tag
Depositing lab: Stephen Graham. Depositing organization: University of Cambridge. Publication: Protein-based tools for the detection and characterisation of Oropouche virus infection. Merchant MK, de Paula Souza J, Abdelkarim S, Chakraborty S, Nasser Neto TA, Gutierrez Manchay KI, de Melo Jorge DM, do Nascimento VA, Sun Y, Caroe ER, Eyssen LEA, Rudd JS, Ribeiro Piauilino IC, Damasceno Pinto S, Pereira da Silva MH, Rocha do Nascimento F, Naveca FG, Proenca-Modena JL, da Silva LLP, Pinto de Figueiredo RM, Owens RJ, Arruda E, Graham SC. EMBO Mol Med. 2025 Aug 11. doi: 10.1038/s44321-025-00291-7. PubMed 40790101.
Backbone
  Vector backbone: PB-TSW
  Vector type: Mammalian Expression ; PiggyBac
  Selectable markers: Puromycin
Growth in bacteria
  Bacterial resistance: Ampicillin, 100 μg/mL
  Growth temperature: 37°C
  Growth strain: DH5alpha
  Copy number: High Copy
Gene/Insert
  Gene/Insert name: CRIV Gc spike (alt names: Gc head plus stalk; Cristoli virus M segment)
  Species: Synthetic; Cristoli virus
  Insert size (bp): 1287
  Mutation: contains residues 478-906 only
  GenBank ID: MN_488997.1
  Tag / fusion protein: 6xHis (C terminal on insert)
Terms and licenses: Academic/Nonprofit Terms; Industry Terms: Not Available to Industry
How to cite: PB CRIV Gc Spike H6 was a gift from Stephen Graham (Addgene plasmid # 240163 ; http://n2t.net/addgene:240163 ; RRID:Addgene_240163)
