[The description below was written by a language model from this plasmid's Addgene catalogue record and pLannotate feature annotations shown in this document.]
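Description:
PB CRIV Gc Spike H6 is a PiggyBac transposon plasmid built on the PB-TSW backbone for generating stable mammalian cell lines that express a fragment of the Cristoli virus (CRIV) glycoprotein Gc. It is propagated in E. coli as a high-copy plasmid through a ColE1/pUC-type origin with ampicillin selection (AmpR under its own bla promoter). It also retains pBluescript-derived remnants, including an f1 origin, lacZα and lac regulatory fragments, and flanking T7 and T3 promoters. The PiggyBac terminal repeats themselves are not annotated in the feature table. A small baculovirus FP25-derived fragment near the T3 end may reflect sequence flanking a transposon arm, but the record does not state this.

The insert is a synthetic 1,287 bp sequence encoding residues 478–906 of the CRIV M segment polyprotein, the Gc "spike" region comprising head plus stalk, fused to a C-terminal 6xHis tag for affinity purification or detection. The coding sequence is not annotated, but an unannotated gap of suitable size lies between the promoter and the WPRE. Upstream sits a Tet-responsive promoter, seen as an array of tet operator repeats followed by a TRE3G-type minimal promoter. This implies doxycycline-inducible expression dependent on a Tet transactivator, which is not annotated on this plasmid. Downstream, a WPRE enhances transcript stability and expression, and a bGH polyadenylation signal terminates the transcript. A separate cassette of SV40 early promoter, puromycin N-acetyltransferase and SV40 poly(A), preceded by an FRT site, allows puromycin selection of cells with integrated transposons.

Co-delivery with PiggyBac transposase would integrate the cassette into the genome. The associated work concerns protein-based tools for detecting and characterising Oropouche virus infection.
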