Features (pLannotate 1.2.2; 33 found; start..end, strand, type, name):
     28..456     -  rep_origin     f1 ori (sequence partly withheld): f1 bacteriophage origin of replication; arrow indicates direction of (+) strand synthesis
    461..618     -  CDS            lacZα (fragment): LacZα fragment of β-galactosidase; lacZ fragment
    621..639     +  promoter       T7 promoter: promoter for bacteriophage T7 RNA polymerase
   1139..1159    +  promoter       tight TRE promoter (fragment): Tet-responsive promoter PTight, consisting of seven tet operator sequences followed by the minimal CMV promoter
   1176..1196    +  promoter       tight TRE promoter (fragment): Tet-responsive promoter PTight, consisting of seven tet operator sequences followed by the minimal CMV promoter
   1213..1233    +  promoter       tight TRE promoter (fragment): Tet-responsive promoter PTight, consisting of seven tet operator sequences followed by the minimal CMV promoter
   1250..1270    +  promoter       tight TRE promoter (fragment): Tet-responsive promoter PTight, consisting of seven tet operator sequences followed by the minimal CMV promoter
   1287..1307    +  promoter       tight TRE promoter (fragment): Tet-responsive promoter PTight, consisting of seven tet operator sequences followed by the minimal CMV promoter
   1324..1344    +  promoter       tight TRE promoter (fragment): Tet-responsive promoter PTight, consisting of seven tet operator sequences followed by the minimal CMV promoter
   1361..1381    +  promoter       tight TRE promoter (fragment): Tet-responsive promoter PTight, consisting of seven tet operator sequences followed by the minimal CMV promoter
   1398..1418    +  promoter       tight TRE promoter (fragment): Tet-responsive promoter PTight, consisting of seven tet operator sequences followed by the minimal CMV promoter
   1426..1471    +  promoter       TRE3GV promoter (fragment): 3rd-generation Tet-responsive promoter that can be activated by binding of Tet-On® 3G, optimized for retroviral and lentiviral vectors
   2939..2957    +  misc_feature   MCS (fragment): pBluescript multiple cloning site
   2957..3545    +  misc_feature   WPRE: woodchuck hepatitis virus posttranscriptional regulatory element
   3645..3869    +  polyA_signal   bGH poly(A) signal: bovine growth hormone polyadenylation signal
   3873..3894    +  promoter       SV40 promoter (fragment): SV40 enhancer and early promoter
   3915..4148    +  rep_origin     f1 ori (fragment) (sequence partly withheld): f1 bacteriophage origin of replication; arrow indicates direction of (+) strand synthesis
   4153..4200    +  protein_bind   FRT: FLP-mediated recombination occurs in the 8-bp core sequence TCTAGAAA (Turan and Bode, 2011). FLP recombinase from the Saccharomyces cerevisiae 2μ plasmid
   4225..4428    +  promoter       SV40 promoter: SV40 early promoter
   4439..5035    +  CDS            PuroR: puromycin N-acetyltransferase; pac from Streptomyces alboniger; confers resistance to puromycin
   5162..5246    +  CDS            large T antigen (fragment): large T antigen from SV40 (simian virus 40)
   5269..5390    +  polyA_signal   SV40 poly(A) signal: SV40 polyadenylation signal
   5400..5451    +  polyA_signal   SV40 poly(A) signal (fragment): SV40 polyadenylation signal
   5469..5492    +  misc_feature   MCS (fragment): pBluescript multiple cloning site
   5893..6024    +  CDS            FP (fragment): FP25_NPVAC - Experimental evidence at protein level: Swiss-Prot protein existence level 1. From Autographa californica nuclear polyhedrosis virus (AcMNPV).
   6041..6059    -  promoter       T3 promoter: promoter for bacteriophage T3 RNA polymerase
   6104..6120    -  protein_bind   lac operator: The lac repressor binds to the lac operator to inhibit transcription in E. coli. This inhibition can be relieved by adding lactose or isopropyl-β-D-thiogalactopyranoside (IPTG). lac repressor encoded by lacI
   6128..6158    -  promoter       lac promoter: promoter for the E. coli lac operon
   6173..6194    -  protein_bind   CAP binding site: CAP binding activates transcription in the presence of cAMP. E. coli catabolite activator protein
   6207..6299    -  CDS            lacI (fragment): lac repressor; lacI; The lac repressor binds to the lac operator to inhibit transcription in E. coli. This inhibition can be relieved by adding lactose or isopropyl-β-D-thiogalactopyranoside (IPTG).
   6482..7070    -  rep_origin     ori: high-copy-number ColE1/pMB1/pBR322/pUC origin of replication
   7241..8101    -  CDS            AmpR: β-lactamase; bla; confers resistance to ampicillin, carbenicillin, and related antibiotics
   8102..8206    -  promoter       AmpR promoter: bla
>Addgene plasmid #240163 | PB CRIV Gc Spike H6 | addgene full sequence | sequence record 485702 | Addgene NGS Result
AAATTGTAAGCGTTAATATTTTGTTAAAATTCGCGTTAAATTTTTGTTAAATCAGCTCATTTTTTAACCA
ATAGGCCGAAATCGGCAAAATCCCTTATAAATCAAAAGAATAGACCGAGATAGGGT
[37 nt withheld, positions 127-163]
AAAGAACGTGGACTCCAACGTCAAAGG
[49 nt withheld, positions 191-239]
T
[91 nt withheld, positions 241-331]
G
[124 nt withheld, positions 333-456]
CCCATTCGCCATTCAGGCTGCGCAACTGTTGGGAAGGGCGATCGGTGCGGGCCTCTTCGCTATTACGCCA
GCTGGCGAAAGGGGGATGTGCTGCAAGGCGATTAAGTTGGGTAACGCCAGGGTTTTCCCAGTCACGACGT
TGTAAAACGACGGCCAGTGAATTGTAATACGACTCACTATAGGGCGAATTGGAGCTCGGTATTCACGACA
GCAGGCTGAATAATAAAAAAATTAGAAACTATTATTTAACCCTAGAAAGATAATCATATTGTGACGTACG
TTAAAGATAATCATGCGTAAAATTGACGCATGTGTTTTATCGGTCTGTATATCGAGGTTTATTTATTAAT
TTGAATAGATATTAAGTTTTATTATATTTACACTTACATACTAATAATAAATTCAACAAACAATTTATTT
ATGTTTATTTATTTATTAAAAAAAAACAAAAACTCAAAATTTCTTCTATAAAGTAACAAAACTTTTAAAC
ATTCTCTCTTTTACAAAAATAAACTTATTTTGTACTTTAAAAACAGTCATGTTGTATTATAAAATAAGTA
ATTAGCTTAACCTATACATAATAGAAACAAATTATACTTATTAGTCAGTCAGAAACAACTTTGGCACATA
TCAATATTATGCTCTCGTTAATTAACTCGAGGGATCCAAGCTGGCCGCACGTCTCCCTATCAGTGATAGA
GAAGTCGACACGTCTCGAGCTCCCTATCAGTGATAGAGAAGGTACGTCTAGAACGTCTCCCTATCAGTGA
TAGAGAAGTCGACACGTCTCGAGCTCCCTATCAGTGATAGAGAAGGTACGTCTAGAACGTCTCCCTATCA
GTGATAGAGAAGTCGACACGTCTCGAGCTCCCTATCAGTGATAGAGAAGGTACGTCTAGAACGTCTCCCT
ATCAGTGATAGAGAAGTCGACACGTCTCGAGCTCCCTATCAGTGATAGAGAAGGTACCCCCTATATAAGC
AGAGCTCGTTTAGTGAACCGTCAGATCGCCTGGAGACGCCATCCACGCTGTTTTGACCTCCATAGAAGAC
ACCGGGACCGATCCAGCCTCCGCGGTGGCGGCCATCACAAGTTTGTACAGCTAGCGCCACCATGGCCAAC
CTGATCATCATCAGCATGGTGCTGGGCGTCGCCTACGGCACAGAGTTTGAGACATGCATCAAGAAAGTCG
AGATGACGCCCGAGTGCACAGGCCCCTTTATGGAAGTGGGCATCTGCAACCACCAGCAGAAGTCCCTGAG
ATACCACGAGATCGCCAACATGCTGCTCGGCAAGGGCACCATCAGCAAGCTGGACGTGGACATCATCGAC
GCCCTGCCTGATAAGATTGCCGGCGACCTGCAAGTGATCCAGAGCAGCAGCGATTTCCATCATCAGCAGA
TGCTGGAATACGTGTTCCTGCTGCGGCACTGCGACTACTACAGCAGCTTCGTGTCCGACAACAGCTACAG
CCAGATCCTGTGGCAGACAGCCGCCAAGCTGAACGAGATCAACCTGTGCAAGCACGAGAGCAGCAAGAAA
AGCTGCAAGTGCCTGAAGTCCAACGCCAACTGTGGCGAGAGCGAGGACATCAATACTGCCGCTCAGGCCT
ACTACAAGAACAAAGAGAGCGAACTCGGCCAGGACCTGACCACCATCATGTACATCCTGAAGAAGATGAT
CCCCGGCAGCGGCTACAGCTACCTGCTGAATGCCACCAAGCACAACAAGCTGGAACTGTTCAAGGCCTAC
ATGACCAACATCAGCAGCAAGTACCCCAACAACAAGAAACTGAAGGACTTCGTGGCCATCACCAACGCCA
TTCTGGCCGATCTGTCTGCCCTGAGCCACAGCAGCGAGGAATCTATCCCCGAGTACAAGCAGATCGACTT
CAGCAGCCTCGTGGGCGAGACAACCGATATGCTGGAAGCCAACTTCAACCAGACCATCTCCACCGACAAG
ATCGTGTGCGAGAACCCCAAAGTGATGATCTGCATCAGCCCCAGAGTGTCCAGCGGCGAGCTGTACGTGT
GTCAGAAGCTGGGCAAGTACTATATCATCGACACCGGCAGGTTCAAGCTGTACAAGCTGGTGGACGCCGA
CAACCTGTACTGTGCCGCTGATGCCCAGTGCAGATACGAGTTCAGAATCCTGACCACAGGCGAGATGCAG
GCCACCTTCAAGGACAACTGCAAGGCCAGCATCCACACCAACACACCCGGCTACCAGAACGAGGCCATCA
CACACTGTAAAGTGCTGGCCAACGGCAAGTGCAAATACGACAATCAGACCCTGATCGACGTGACCCTGTG
CGCCAACAACCGGTACTACCCTGAGGCCAAGGGCAGAATCTTTGGCGTGGACCCTGAGGACCTGTGCTTC
GACAAGACCTGCACCAAGCTGCAGACCCCTTACAACGAGGAACTGATCTCTATGTGCGTGTGGGAGAAGC
ATCACCACCATCATCACTGACTTAAGGGTACCGAATTCGATATCAAGCTTAATCAACCTCTGGATTACAA
AATTTGTGAAAGATTGACTGGTATTCTTAACTATGTTGCTCCTTTTACGCTATGTGGATACGCTGCTTTA
ATGCCTTTGTATCATGCTATTGCTTCCCGTATGGCTTTCATTTTCTCCTCCTTGTATAAATCCTGGTTGC
TGTCTCTTTATGAGGAGTTGTGGCCCGTTGTCAGGCAACGTGGCGTGGTGTGCACTGTGTTTGCTGACGC
AACCCCCACTGGTTGGGGCATTGCCACCACCTGTCAGCTCCTTTCCGGGACTTTCGCTTTCCCCCTCCCT
ATTGCCACGGCGGAACTCATCGCCGCCTGCCTTGCCCGCTGCTGGACAGGGGCTCGGCTGTTGGGCACTG
ACAATTCCGTGGTGTTGTCGGGGAAGCTGACGTCCTTTCCATGGCTGCTCGCCTGTGTTGCCACCTGGAT
TCTGCGCGGGACGTCCTTCTGCTACGTCCCTTCGGCCCTCAATCCAGCGGACCTTCCTTCCCGCGGCCTG
CTGCCGGCTCTGCGGCCTCTTCCGCGTCTTCGCCTTCGCCCTCAGACGAGTCGGATCTCCCTTTGGGCCG
CCTCCCCGCGCGGCCGCATAGATAACTGATCCAGTGTGCTGGGCTACGATGCATGGGCCCCCTAGGTCGA
GTCTAGAGGGCCCGTTTAAACCCGCTGATCAGCCTCGACTGTGCCTTCTAGTTGCCAGCCATCTGTTGTT
TGCCCCTCCCCCGTGCCTTCCTTGACCCTGGAAGGTGCCACTCCCACTGTCCTTTCCTAATAAAATGAGG
AAATTGCATCGCATTGTCTGAGTAGGTGTCATTCTATTCTGGGGGGTGGGGTGGGGCAGGACAGCAAGGG
GGAGGATTGGGAAGACAATAGCAGGCATGCTGGGGATGCGGTGGGCTCTATGGCTTCTGAGGCGGAAAGA
ACCAGCTGGGGCTCTAGGGGGTATCCCC
[124 nt withheld, positions 3915-4038]
C
[91 nt withheld, positions 4040-4130]
AGGGTGATGGTTCACGTACCTAGAAGTTCCTATTCCGAAGTTCCTATTCTCTAGAAAGTATAGGAACTTC
CTTGGCCAAAAAGACCGGTACCAGGCAGGCAGAAGTATGCAAAGCATGCATCTCAATTAGTCAGCAACCA
TAGTCCCGCCCCTAACTCCGCCCATCCCGCCCCTAACTCCGCCCAGTTCCGCCCATTCTCCGCCCCATGG
CTGACTAATTTTTTTTATTTATGCAGAGGCCGAGGCCGCCTCGGCCTCTGAGCTATTCCAGAAGTAGTGA
GGAGGCTTTTTTGGAGGCTACCATGGGTACCGAGTACAAGCCCACGGTGCGCCTCGCCACCCGCGACGAC
GTCCCCCGGGCCGTACGCACCCTCGCCGCCGCGTTCGCCGACTACCCCGCCACGCGCCACACCGTCGACC
CGGACCGCCACATCGAGCGGGTCACCGAGCTGCAAGAACTCTTCCTCACGCGCGTCGGGCTCGACATCGG
CAAGGTGTGGGTCGCGGACGACGGCGCCGCGGTGGCGGTCTGGACCACGCCGGAGAGCGTCGAAGCGGGG
GCGGTGTTCGCCGAGATCGGCCCGCGCATGGCCGAGTTGAGCGGTTCCCGGCTGGCCGCGCAGCAACAGA
TGGAAGGCCTCCTGGCGCCGCACCGGCCCAAGGAGCCCGCGTGGTTCCTGGCCACCGTCGGCGTCTCGCC
CGACCACCAGGGCAAGGGTCTGGGCAGCGCCGTCGTGCTCCCCGGAGTGGAGGCGGCCGAGCGCGCCGGG
GTGCCCGCCTTCCTGGAGACCTCCGCGCCCCGCAACCTCCCCTTCTACGAGCGGCTCGGCTTCACCGTCA
CCGCCGACGTCGAGGTGCCCGAAGGACCGCGCACCTGGTGCATGACCCGCAAGCCCGGTGCCTGACGCCC
GCCCCACGACCCGCAGCGCCCGACCGAAAGGAGCGCACGACCCCATGGCTCCGACCGAAGCCACCCGGGG
CGGCCCCGCCGACCCCGCACCCGCCCCCGAGGCCCACCGACTCTAGATAACTGATCATAATCAGCCATAC
CACATTTGTAGAGGTTTTACTTGCTTTAAAAAACCTCCCACACCTCCCCCTGAACCTGAAACATAAAATG
AATGCAATTGTTGTTGTTAACTTGTTTATTGCAGCTTATAATGGTTACAAATAAAGCAATAGCATCACAA
ATTTCACAAATAAAGCATTTTTTTCACTGCATTCTAGTTGTGGTTTGTCCAAACTCATCAATGTATCTTA
ACGCTCGAGTGCATTCTAGTTGTGGTTTGTCCAAACTCATCAATGTATCTTATCATGTCTGTATACCGTC
GACCTCTAGCTGCAGGAATTCGATATCAAGCTCTAGCCAACAAGCTCGTCATCGCTTTGCAGAAGAGCAG
AGAGGATATGCTCATCGTCTAAAGAACTACCCATTTTATTATATATTAGTCACGATATCTATAACAAGAA
AATATATATATAATAAGTTATCACGTAAGTAGAACATGAAATAACAATATAATTATCGTATGAGTTAAAT
CTTAAAAGTCACGTAAAAGATAATCATGCGTCATTTTGACTCACGCGGTCGTTATAGTTCAAAATCAGTG
ACACTTACCGCATTGACAAGCACGCCTCACGGGAGCTCCAAGCGGCGACTGAGATGTCCTAAATGCACAG
CGACGGATTCGCGCTATTTAGAAAGAGAGAGCAATATTTCAAGAATGCATGCGTCAATTTTACGCAGACT
ATCTTTCTAGGGTTAAAAAAGATTTGCGCTTTACTCGACCTAAACTTTAAACACGTCATAGAATCTTCGT
TTGACAAAAACCACATTGTGGCCAAGCTGTGTGACGCGACGCGCGCTAAAGAATGGCAAACCAAGTCGCG
CGAGGTACCAGCTTTTGTTCCCTTTAGTGAGGGTTAATTTCGAGCTTGGCGTAATCATGGTCATAGCTGT
TTCCTGTGTGAAATTGTTATCCGCTCACAATTCCACACAACATACGAGCCGGAAGCATAAAGTGTAAAGC
CTGGGGTGCCTAATGAGTGAGCTAACTCACATTAATTGCGTTGCGCTCACTGCCCGCTTTCCAGTCGGGA
AACCTGTCGTGCCAGCTGCATTAATGAATCGGCCAACGCGCGGGGAGAGGCGGTTTGCGTATTGGGCGCT
CTTCCGCTTCCTCGCTCACTGACTCGCTGCGCTCGGTCGTTCGGCTGCGGCGAGCGGTATCAGCTCACTC
AAAGGCGGTAATACGGTTATCCACAGAATCAGGGGATAACGCAGGAAAGAACATGTGAGCAAAAGGCCAG
CAAAAGGCCAGGAACCGTAAAAAGGCCGCGTTGCTGGCGTTTTTCCATAGGCTCCGCCCCCCTGACGAGC
ATCACAAAAATCGACGCTCAAGTCAGAGGTGGCGAAACCCGACAGGACTATAAAGATACCAGGCGTTTCC
CCCTGGAAGCTCCCTCGTGCGCTCTCCTGTTCCGACCCTGCCGCTTACCGGATACCTGTCCGCCTTTCTC
CCTTCGGGAAGCGTGGCGCTTTCTCATAGCTCACGCTGTAGGTATCTCAGTTCGGTGTAGGTCGTTCGCT
CCAAGCTGGGCTGTGTGCACGAACCCCCCGTTCAGCCCGACCGCTGCGCCTTATCCGGTAACTATCGTCT
TGAGTCCAACCCGGTAAGACACGACTTATCGCCACTGGCAGCAGCCACTGGTAACAGGATTAGCAGAGCG
AGGTATGTAGGCGGTGCTACAGAGTTCTTGAAGTGGTGGCCTAACTACGGCTACACTAGAAGAACAGTAT
TTGGTATCTGCGCTCTGCTGAAGCCAGTTACCTTCGGAAAAAGAGTTGGTAGCTCTTGATCCGGCAAACA
AACCACCGCTGGTAGCGGTGGTTTTTTTGTTTGCAAGCAGCAGATTACGCGCAGAAAAAAAGGATCTCAA
GAAGATCCTTTGATCTTTTCTACGGGGTCTGACGCTCAGTGGAACGAAAACTCACGTTAAGGGATTTTGG
TCATGAGATTATCAAAAAGGATCTTCACCTAGATCCTTTTAAATTAAAAATGAAGTTTTAAATCAATCTA
AAGTATATATGAGTAAACTTGGTCTGACAGTTACCAATGCTTAATCAGTGAGGCACCTATCTCAGCGATC
TGTCTATTTCGTTCATCCATAGTTGCCTGACTCCCCGTCGTGTAGATAACTACGATACGGGAGGGCTTAC
CATCTGGCCCCAGTGCTGCAATGATACCGCGAGACCCACGCTCACCGGCTCCAGATTTATCAGCAATAAA
CCAGCCAGCCGGAAGGGCCGAGCGCAGAAGTGGTCCTGCAACTTTATCCGCCTCCATCCAGTCTATTAAT
TGTTGCCGGGAAGCTAGAGTAAGTAGTTCGCCAGTTAATAGTTTGCGCAACGTTGTTGCCATTGCTACAG
GCATCGTGGTGTCACGCTCGTCGTTTGGTATGGCTTCATTCAGCTCCGGTTCCCAACGATCAAGGCGAGT
TACATGATCCCCCATGTTGTGCAAAAAAGCGGTTAGCTCCTTCGGTCCTCCGATCGTTGTCAGAAGTAAG
TTGGCCGCAGTGTTATCACTCATGGTTATGGCAGCACTGCATAATTCTCTTACTGTCATGCCATCCGTAA
GATGCTTTTCTGTGACTGGTGAGTACTCAACCAAGTCATTCTGAGAATAGTGTATGCGGCGACCGAGTTG
CTCTTGCCCGGCGTCAATACGGGATAATACCGCGCCACATAGCAGAACTTTAAAAGTGCTCATCATTGGA
AAACGTTCTTCGGGGCGAAAACTCTCAAGGATCTTACCGCTGTTGAGATCCAGTTCGATGTAACCCACTC
GTGCACCCAACTGATCTTCAGCATCTTTTACTTTCACCAGCGTTTCTGGGTGAGCAAAAACAGGAAGGCA
AAATGCCGCAAAAAAGGGAATAAGGGCGACACGGAAATGTTGAATACTCATACTCTTCCTTTTTCAATAT
TATTGAAGCATTTATCAGGGTTATTGTCTCATGAGCGGATACATATTTGAATGTATTTAGAAAAATAAAC
AAATAGGGGTTCCGCGCACATTTCCCCGAAAAGTGCCACCT
